>Addgene plasmid #89624 | pET21a - NFDD | addgene full sequence | sequence record 176687 | Addgene NGS Result
ATGGCTAGCATGACTGGTGGACAGCAAATGGGTCGCGGATCCATGCGCCAGGAAGAAGAAAGCAAACAGA
AGACCCTAGACGCCACGGTGCGTGATGACAATCCGTATAGCCGGCTCATGGCACTGCAGCGAATGGGTGT
TGTAGACAACTATGAGGCCATCCGCCAAAAGTCTGTGGCGATTATAGGCGCCGGTGGGGTCGGAAGTGTT
GTGGCAGAGATGTTGACACGTTGTGGTATTTCAAAGATTCTAATATTTGACTACGACAAGGTGGAGCTTG
CGAACATGAATCGTCTTTTTTACCGACCTGAGCAGAAGGGCATGACGAAGGTGCTTGCGGCAAAACAGAC
TTTGGAGGATATCAACCCCGACACGGAGATTGTGCCATACGCCTTCAGTATTACTTCCACGGAACATTGG
CAGGATTTTGTGGATGCCCTGACGAAGAATGGTGGAGTACAGCCGAATTCACCTGTGGATCTGTTACTCT
GTTGTGTAGACAACTTTCAGGCCCGCCTTACTGTGAATTACGCCTGTTTACTTCATAACATTCCATGGAT
GGAAAGTGGCGTTGCAGAGAATGCCGTCAGTGGTCATATCCAGCTGCTTCTTCCAGGCGTGACGCCTTGC
TACGAGTGCTGCCCCCCGCTGGTGGTGGCGACAGGAATGCCGGAGGCAAAACGTGAGGGTGTCTGTGCGG
CGTCTCTTCCCACCACCATGGGCATCGTGGCGGGATTTATGGCGCAGAATACACTGAAATATCTACTGAA
TTTTGGAACTGTGAGCGAGTACGTTGGATATGACGCAATGCGGGATCATTTCCCCTCTATCACGATTAAA
GCAAACCCGGAGTGCCGCAATGAGACATGTGTGCAGCGACAACAAGAGTACGCTGCGCGACGGGCCGCGA
TGGGCGATGCGGCCCACCCACTACATCAGGCGAATAAACAACGTGAGGAGCGAGAGGCAAAGGAACGAGC
TGCAGCGAGGGCGAAGGCGACAGCGTCGGCAGCCGAATGGGGTATTGTAATTGAGGCCCGCGGCAAGGAG
GACTTGGCGGTGCATGCGCCACAGCCTGAGGGCGTGGAAGCCGTCAGTGTGGAGTACGCGTACAGCAGCG
GTGCGGGGAATGCGGCGGAGCACGCACAGGAGGAATTCGTGATGACGGACGGTGGAGAGTCACTCGAGGC
ATTGATGGCTAAAATGAAGGCTCTGCAACACGCGGCCGCACTCGAGCACCACCACCACCACCACTGAGAT
CCGGCTGCTAACAAAGCCCGAAAGGAAGCTGAGTTGGCTGCTGCCACCGCTGAGCAATAACTAGCATAAC
CCCTTGGGGCCTCTAAACGGGTCTTGAGGGGTTTTTTGCTGAAAGGAGGAACTATATCCGGATTGGCGAA
TGGG
[124 nt withheld, positions 1405-1528]
C
[91 nt withheld, positions 1530-1620]
A
[49 nt withheld, positions 1622-1670]
CCTTTGACGTTGGAGTCCACGTTCTTT
[37 nt withheld, positions 1698-1734]
ACCCTATCTCGGTCTATTCTTTTGATTTATAAGGGATTTTGCCGATTTCGGCCTATTGGTTAAAAAATGA
GCTGATTTAACAAAAATTTAACGCGAATTTTAACAAAATATTAACGCTTACAATTTAGGTGGCACTTTTC
GGGGAAATGTGCGCGGAACCCCTATTTGTTTATTTTTCTAAATACATTCAAATATGTATCCGCTCATGAG
ACAATAACCCTGATAAATGCTTCAATAATATTGAAAAAGGAAGAGTATGAGTATTCAACATTTCCGTGTC
GCCCTTATTCCCTTTTTTGCGGCATTTTGCCTTCCTGTTTTTGCTCACCCAGAAACGCTGGTGAAAGTAA
AAGATGCTGAAGATCAGTTGGGTGCACGAGTGGGTTACATCGAACTGGATCTCAACAGCGGTAAGATCCT
TGAGAGTTTTCGCCCCGAAGAACGTTTTCCAATGATGAGCACTTTTAAAGTTCTGCTATGTGGCGCGGTA
TTATCCCGTATTGACGCCGGGCAAGAGCAACTCGGTCGCCGCATACACTATTCTCAGAATGACTTGGTTG
AGTACTCACCAGTCACAGAAAAGCATCTTACGGATGGCATGACAGTAAGAGAATTATGCAGTGCTGCCAT
AACCATGAGTGATAACACTGCGGCCAACTTACTTCTGACAACGATCGGAGGACCGAAGGAGCTAACCGCT
TTTTTGCACAACATGGGGGATCATGTAACTCGCCTTGATCGTTGGGAACCGGAGCTGAATGAAGCCATAC
CAAACGACGAGCGTGACACCACGATGCCTGCAGCAATGGCAACAACGTTGCGCAAACTATTAACTGGCGA
ACTACTTACTCTAGCTTCCCGGCAACAATTAATAGACTGGATGGAGGCGGATAAAGTTGCAGGACCACTT
CTGCGCTCGGCCCTTCCGGCTGGCTGGTTTATTGCTGATAAATCTGGAGCCGGTGAGCGTGGGTCTCGCG
GTATCATTGCAGCACTGGGGCCAGATGGTAAGCCCTCCCGTATCGTAGTTATCTACACGACGGGGAGTCA
GGCAACTATGGATGAACGAAATAGACAGATCGCTGAGATAGGTGCCTCACTGATTAAGCATTGGTAACTG
TCAGACCAAGTTTACTCATATATACTTTAGATTGATTTAAAACTTCATTTTTAATTTAAAAGGATCTAGG
TGAAGATCCTTTTTGATAATCTCATGACCAAAATCCCTTAACGTGAGTTTTCGTTCCACTGAGCGTCAGA
CCCCGTAGAAAAGATCAAAGGATCTTCTTGAGATCCTTTTTTTCTGCGCGTAATCTGCTGCTTGCAAACA
AAAAAACCACCGCTACCAGCGGTGGTTTGTTTGCCGGATCAAGAGCTACCAACTCTTTTTCCGAAGGTAA
CTGGCTTCAGCAGAGCGCAGATACCAAATACTGTCCTTCTAGTGTAGCCGTAGTTAGGCCACCACTTCAA
GAACTCTGTAGCACCGCCTACATACCTCGCTCTGCTAATCCTGTTACCAGTGGCTGCTGCCAGTGGCGAT
AAGTCGTGTCTTACCGGGTTGGACTCAAGACGATAGTTACCGGATAAGGCGCAGCGGTCGGGCTGAACGG
GGGGTTCGTGCACACAGCCCAGCTTGGAGCGAACGACCTACACCGAACTGAGATACCTACAGCGTGAGCT
ATGAGAAAGCGCCACGCTTCCCGAAGGGAGAAAGGCGGACAGGTATCCGGTAAGCGGCAGGGTCGGAACA
GGAGAGCGCACGAGGGAGCTTCCAGGGGGAAACGCCTGGTATCTTTATAGTCCTGTCGGGTTTCGCCACC
TCTGACTTGAGCGTCGATTTTTGTGATGCTCGTCAGGGGGGCGGAGCCTATGGAAAAACGCCAGCAACGC
GGCCTTTTTACGGTTCCTGGCCTTTTGCTGGCCTTTTGCTCACATGTTCTTTCCTGCGTTATCCCCTGAT
TCTGTGGATAACCGTATTACCGCCTTTGAGTGAGCTGATACCGCTCGCCGCAGCCGAACGACCGAGCGCA
GCGAGTCAGTGAGCGAGGAAGCGGAAGAGCGCCTGATGCGGTATTTTCTCCTTACGCATCTGTGCGGTAT
TTCACACCGCAATGGTGCACTCTCAGTACAATCTGCTCTGATGCCGCATAGTTAAGCCAGTATACACTCC
GCTATCGCTACGTGACTGGGTCATGGCTGCGCCCCGACACCCGCCAACACCCGCTGACGCGCCCTGACGG
GCTTGTCTGCTCCCGGCATCCGCTTACAGACAAGCTGTGACCGTCTCCGGGAGCTGCATGTGTCAGAGGT
TTTCACCGTCATCACCGAAACGCGCGAGGCAGCTGCGGTAAAGCTCATCAGCGTGGTCGTGAAGCGATTC
ACAGATGTCTGCCTGTTCATCCGCGTCCAGCTCGTTGAGTTTCTCCAGAAGCGTTAATGTCTGGCTTCTG
ATAAAGCGGGCCATGTTAAGGGCGGTTTTTTCCTGTTTGGTCACTGATGCCTCCGTGTAAGGGGGATTTC
TGTTCATGGGGGTAATGATACCGATGAAACGAGAGAGGATGCTCACGATACGGGTTACTGATGATGAACA
TGCCCGGTTACTGGAACGTTGTGAGGGTAAACAACTGGCGGTATGGATGCGGCGGGACCAGAGAAAAATC
ACTCAGGGTCAATGCCAGCGCTTCGTTAATACAGATGTAGGTGTTCCACAGGGTAGCCAGCAGCATCCTG
CGATGCAGATCCGGAACATAATGGTGCAGGGCGCTGACTTCCGCGTTTCCAGACTTTACGAAACACGGAA
ACCGAAGACCATTCATGTTGTTGCTCAGGTCGCAGACGTTTTGCAGCAGCAGTCGCTTCACGTTCGCTCG
CGTATCGGTGATTCATTCTGCTAACCAGTAAGGCAACCCCGCCAGCCTAGCCGGGTCCTCAACGACAGGA
GCACGATCATGCGCACCCGTGGGGCCGCCATGCCGGCGATAATGGCCTGCTTCTCGCCGAAACGTTTGGT
GGCGGGACCAGTGACGAAGGCTTGAGCGAGGGCGTGCAAGATTCCGAATACCGCAAGCGACAGGCCGATC
ATCGTCGCGCTCCAGCGAAAGCGGTCCTCGCCGAAAATGACCCAGAGCGCTGCCGGCACCTGTCCTACGA
GTTGCATGATAAAGAAGACAGTCATAAGTGCGGCGACGATAGTCATGCCCCGCGCCCACCGGAAGGAGCT
GACTGGGTTGAAGGCTCTCAAGGGCATCGGTCGAGATCCCGGTGCCTAATGAGTGAGCTAACTTACATTA
ATTGCGTTGCGCTCACTGCCCGCTTTCCAGTCGGGAAACCTGTCGTGCCAGCTGCATTAATGAATCGGCC
AACGCGCGGGGAGAGGCGGTTTGCGTATTGGGCGCCAGGGTGGTTTTTCTTTTCACCAGTGAGACGGGCA
ACAGCTGATTGCCCTTCACCGCCTGGCCCTGAGAGAGTTGCAGCAAGCGGTCCACGCTGGTTTGCCCCAG
CAGGCGAAAATCCTGTTTGATGGTGGTTAACGGCGGGATATAACATGAGCTGTCTTCGGTATCGTCGTAT
CCCACTACCGAGATATCCGCACCAACGCGCAGCCCGGACTCGGTAATGGCGCGCATTGCGCCCAGCGCCA
TCTGATCGTTGGCAACCAGCATCGCAGTGGGAACGATGCCCTCATTCAGCATTTGCATGGTTTGTTGAAA
ACCGGACATGGCACTCCAGTCGCCTTCCCGTTCCGCTATCGGCTGAATTTGATTGCGAGTGAGATATTTA
TGCCAGCCAGCCAGACGCAGACGCGCCGAGACAGAACTTAATGGGCCCGCTAACAGCGCGATTTGCTGGT
GACCCAATGCGACCAGATGCTCCACGCCCAGTCGCGTACCGTCTTCATGGGAGAAAATAATACTGTTGAT
GGGTGTCTGGTCAGAGACATCAAGAAATAACGCCGGAACATTAGTGCAGGCAGCTTCCACAGCAATGGCA
TCCTGGTCATCCAGCGGATAGTTAATGATCAGCCCACTGACGCGTTGCGCGAGAAGATTGTGCACCGCCG
CTTTACAGGCTTCGACGCCGCTTCGTTCTACCATCGACACCACCACGCTGGCACCCAGTTGATCGGCGCG
AGATTTAATCGCCGCGACAATTTGCGACGGCGCGTGCAGGGCCAGACTGGAGGTGGCAACGCCAATCAGC
AACGACTGTTTGCCCGCCAGTTGTTGTGCCACGCGGTTGGGAATGTAATTCAGCTCCGCCATCGCCGCTT
CCACTTTTTCCCGCGTTTTCGCAGAAACGTGGCTGGCCTGGTTCACCACGCGGGAAACGGTCTGATAAGA
GACACCGGCATACTCTGCGACATCGTATAACGTTACTGGTTTCACATTCACCACCCTGAATTGACTCTCT
TCCGGGCGCTATCATGCCATACCGCGAAAGGTTTTGCGCCATTCGATGGTGTCCGGGATCTCGACGCTCT
CCCTTATGCGACTCCTGCATTAGGAAGCAGCCCAGTAGTAGGTTGAGGCCGTTGAGCACCGCCGCCGCAA
GGAATGGTGCATGCAAGGAGATGGCGCCCAACAGTCCCCCGGCCACGGGGCCTGCCACCATACCCACGCC
GAAACAAGCGCTCATGAGCCCGAAGTGGCGAGCCCGATCTTCCCCATCGGTGATGTCGGCGATATAGGCG
CCAGCAACCGCACCTGTGGCGCCGGTGATGCCGGCCACGATGCGTCCGGCGTAGAGGATCGAGATCTCGA
TCCCGCGAAATTAATACGACTCACTATAGGGGAATTGTGAGCGGATAACAATTCCCCTCTAGAAATAATT
TTGTTTAACTTTAAGAAGGAGATATACAT
Features (pLannotate 1.2.2; 20 found; start..end, strand, type, name):
      1..33      +  CDS            T7 tag (gene 10 leader): leader peptide from bacteriophage T7 gene 10 promotes efficient translation in E. coli
     31..1209    +  CDS            UBA5: UBA5_HUMAN - Also known as UBE1DC1 From Homo sapiens (Human).
   1237..1254    +  CDS            9xHis (fragment): 9xHis affinity tag
   1264..1313    +  CDS            SET1 (fragment): solubility-enhancement tag derived from T7 phage gene 10B
   1321..1368    +  terminator     T7 terminator: transcription terminator for bacteriophage T7 RNA polymerase
   1405..1833    +  rep_origin     f1 ori (sequence partly withheld): f1 bacteriophage origin of replication; arrow indicates direction of (+) strand synthesis
   1886..1990    +  promoter       AmpR promoter: bla
   1991..2851    +  CDS            AmpR: β-lactamase; bla; confers resistance to ampicillin, carbenicillin, and related antibiotics
   3022..3610    +  rep_origin     ori: high-copy-number ColE1/pMB1/pBR322/pUC origin of replication
   3796..3935    -  misc_feature   bom: basis of mobility region from pBR322
   4037..4228    -  CDS            rop: Rop protein, which maintains plasmids at low copy number; rop
   4245..4625    +  CDS            YPB1_ECOLX: Protein predicted: Swiss-Prot protein existence level 4. From Escherichia coli.
   4697..4988    -  CDS            TcR (fragment): tetracycline efflux protein; tet; confers resistance to tetracycline
   5003..5024    -  protein_bind   CAP binding site: CAP binding activates transcription in the presence of cAMP. E. coli catabolite activator protein
   5037..6119    -  CDS            lacI: lac repressor; lacI; The lac repressor binds to the lac operator to inhibit transcription in E. coli. This inhibition can be relieved by adding lactose or isopropyl-β-D-thiogalactopyranoside (IPTG).
   6120..6197    -  promoter       lacI promoter: lacI
   6205..6484    -  CDS            TcR (fragment): tetracycline efflux protein; tet; confers resistance to tetracycline
   6506..6524    +  promoter       T7 promoter: promoter for bacteriophage T7 RNA polymerase
   6525..6549    +  protein_bind   lac operator: The lac repressor binds to the lac operator to inhibit transcription in E. coli. This inhibition can be relieved by adding lactose or isopropyl-β-D-thiogalactopyranoside (IPTG). lac repressor encoded by lacI
   6564..6586    +  RBS            RBS: efficient ribosome binding site from bacteriophage T7 gene 10 (Olins and Rangwala, 1989)
