[The description below was written by a language model from this plasmid's Addgene catalogue record and pLannotate feature annotations shown in this document.]
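Description:
pET21a - NFDD is a bacterial expression plasmid built on the pET21a backbone for IPTG-inducible production of a Trypanosoma cruzi NAD/FAD-dependent dehydrogenase (NFDD) in E. coli. It replicates from a ColE1/pBR322-type origin. The catalogue lists it as high copy, although the feature table also shows the rop gene and bom region typical of pBR322-derived pET vectors. Selection is by ampicillin through the β-lactamase gene. An f1 origin is present as well, along with short non-functional remnants of the tetracycline resistance gene inherited from the parental backbone.

The 1,179 bp NFDD coding sequence sits downstream of a T7 promoter fused to a lac operator and the strong T7 gene 10 ribosome binding site, and is followed by the T7 terminator. The plasmid-borne lacI gene supplies lac repressor, which holds transcription off until IPTG is added. Expression therefore requires a host that provides T7 RNA polymerase, while the DH5alpha strain listed in the record serves for propagation. The open reading frame begins with the backbone's T7 tag (gene 10 leader) at the N terminus and ends with a C-terminal 6xHis tag, which allows purification by metal affinity chromatography. The automated annotation labels the insert region as human UBA5 and the tag as a 9xHis fragment. These are similarity-based calls, and the coordinates match the size and position expected for the T. cruzi insert and its hexahistidine tag. The construct is used to make recombinant His-tagged parasite enzyme, and the associated work concerns the killing of intracellular parasites by killer lymphocytes.
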