Addgene plasmid #89624: pET21a - NFDD
Purpose: Expresses recombinant 6HIS tagged T. cruzi NAD-FAD–dependent dehydrogenase in E. coli upon IPTG induction
Depositing lab: Judy Lieberman. Depositing organization: Boston Children's Hospital. Publication: Killer lymphocytes use granulysin, perforin and granzymes to kill intracellular parasites. Dotiwala F, Mulik S, Polidoro RB, Ansara JA, Burleigh BA, Walch M, Gazzinelli RT, Lieberman J. Nat Med. 2016 Feb;22(2):210-6. doi: 10.1038/nm.4023. Epub 2016 Jan 11. PubMed 26752517.
Backbone
  Vector backbone: pET21a
  Backbone size w/o insert (bp): 5500
  Vector type: Bacterial Expression
Growth in bacteria
  Bacterial resistance: Ampicillin, 100 μg/mL
  Growth temperature: 37°C
  Growth strain: DH5alpha
  Copy number: High Copy
Gene/Insert
  Gene/Insert name: NAD/FAD dependent dehydrogenase (alt name: NFDD)
  Species: T. cruzi
  Insert size (bp): 1179
  GenBank ID: Tc00.1047053505843.40 Tc00.1047053505843.40
  Tag / fusion protein: 6HIS (C terminal on insert); T7 tag (gene 10 leader) (N terminal on backbone)
Terms and licenses: Academic/Nonprofit Terms; Industry Terms: Not Available to Industry
How to cite: pET21a - NFDD was a gift from Judy Lieberman (Addgene plasmid # 89624 ; http://n2t.net/addgene:89624 ; RRID:Addgene_89624)
